>Addgene plasmid #12821 | DCT.VV.Orf133 | addgene partial sequence | sequence record 19210 | T7 5'-TAATACGACTCACTATAGGG-3'
GTACCCTTCACCGAATTCCAGCTGACCACCATGGCGTATATGAACAGATCAGATCTCGATAAACTAAAAC
ACGAAAATATCTTTTCTGGGAATATTATAGAGGACGCCAAAGAGTTCGTCTTTGGATCTAGAAAAATATA
TACTGATTCTGTTGATGATCTAATAGAATTATATAGTTTAGCCAAATATCTTAACAACGAAAATCTTAAA
GATGTAGTGATTGAGAGAATGGATTATGTGTGCAAATATATCGGTAAAGATAATTGGAGTACTATATATT
CGTTTTATAAAGAAAATGGTCTACGTAATAGTTTTCTACGACAATACATCAACAATAATATAGAAGAGAT
ATGTAACACAGACCAATTTCTAAAATTGGATGTAGATTCAGTATGTGATATTCTAGACAACGATGAGATC
GTAGTAACTAGAGAATATACTATCTTAAACATGGTATTACGATGGCTAGAAAATAAAAGAGTTAATATAG
ACGACTTTACTAAAGTCATGTTCGTTATTCGATTTAAATTTATAACATATTCTGAACTTACTAATGCGAT
AAAGAAAATAGCTCCAGAATACAGACAATGCTTACAGGATCTATACCATATGAAAATTACGCGTCCTAGA
CACTTTGATAACTAGGCAATTCCCGGGGATCCGAATAAAGGGTCAAGACAATTCTGCAGATATCCAGCAC
AGTGGCGGCCGCTC
