[The description below was written by a language model from this plasmid's Addgene catalogue record.]
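Description:
DCT.VV.Orf133 is a mammalian expression plasmid built on the commercial pcDNA 3.1D V5-His-TOPO backbone (about 5.5 kb without insert) and carrying a 615 bp open reading frame from vaccinia virus, designated VV.Orf133 within its library and also listed as VV_WR_023. The record lists BamHI sites, both retained, flanking the insert on the 5′ and 3′ sides, and a universal T7 primer is used to sequence into it from the 5′ end. The plasmid is maintained at high copy in E. coli under ampicillin selection, and it carries a neomycin resistance marker that allows G418 selection of transfected mammalian cells. No feature table accompanies the record, so the promoter is not explicitly stated. Vectors of this pcDNA3.1 family generally drive expression from the CMV immediate-early promoter and offer C-terminal V5 and polyhistidine tags, but whether this ORF is in frame with those tags is not recorded.

The construct is one member of a library of individually cloned vaccinia ORFs, assembled for work on identifying poxvirus CD8+ T cell determinants relevant to smallpox vaccine design and characterization. In that setting, expressing single viral ORFs in mammalian cells allows each gene product to be tested as a source of T cell antigens. The plasmid was made for screening purposes, and the depositors caution that the insert may differ from the current canonical sequence of the gene. The plasmid and insert names apply only to this library. The corresponding ORF names in the Copenhagen and WR strains, along with sequencing notes, are given in the supplementary data supplied with the kit.
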