Addgene plasmid #12821: DCT.VV.Orf133
Purpose: This plasmid was designed for screening purposes and may contain discrepancies relative to the current canonical GenBank version of the gene.
Depositing lab: Jack Bennink & Jon Yewdell. Depositing organization: National Institute of Allergy and Infectious Diseases (NIAID). Publication: Identification of poxvirus CD8+ T cell determinants to enable rational design and characterization of smallpox vaccines. Tscharke DC, Karupiah G, Zhou J, Palmore T, Irvine KR, Haeryfar SM, Williams S, Sidney J, Sette A, Bennink JR, Yewdell JW. J Exp Med. 2005 January 3; 201(1): 95–104. 10.1084/jem.20041912 PubMed 15623576.
Backbone
  Vector backbone: pcDNA 3.1D V5-His-TOPO
  Backbone manufacturer: Invitrogen
  Backbone size w/o insert (bp): 5514
  Vector type: Mammalian Expression
  Selectable markers: Neomycin (select with G418)
Growth in bacteria
  Bacterial resistance: Ampicillin, 100 μg/mL
  Growth temperature: 37°C
  Growth strain: DH5alpha
  Copy number: High Copy
Gene/Insert
  Gene/Insert name: VV.Orf133 (alt name: VV_WR_023)
  Species: Vaccinia Virus
  Insert size (bp): 615
  Cloning method: Restriction Enzyme; 5′ cloning site BamHI (not destroyed); 3′ cloning site BamHI (not destroyed)
  Sequencing primers: 5′ Universal T7
Terms and licenses: Academic/Nonprofit Terms; Industry Terms: Not Available to Industry
Depositor comments: Please see the Vaccinia kit page ( https://www.addgene.org/vvorf/ ) for more information. The kit page contains the supplemental VVOrfData spreadsheet, which includes important information about this plasmid. The plasmid and insert names provided here relate only to this library. The name of the ORF (if present) in VACV strain Copenhagen and the name of the ORF (if annotated) in VACV strain WR sequence can be found in VVOrfData spreadsheet. Please note that the amino acid sequence given for each ORF in the spreadsheet may contain some errors. Additionally, changes from the expected sequence may be present in these plasmids. Please see Addgene's quality control sequence and sequencing notes in the VVOrfData spreadsheet before ordering this plasmid.
How to cite: DCT.VV.Orf133 was a gift from Jack Bennink & Jon Yewdell (Addgene plasmid # 12821 ; http://n2t.net/addgene:12821 ; RRID:Addgene_12821)
